Addgene plasmid #228650: DENV-2 strain Thailand/16681/84 NS2B-NS3 protease fusion with non cleavable linker
Purpose: Bacterial expression of the fusion of the NS2B-NS3 protease from Dengue virus serotype 2 for biochemical assays
Depositing lab: ASAP Discovery & Frank von Delft. Depositing organization: University of Oxford.
Backbone
  Vector backbone: pNIC-NHStIIT
  Backbone manufacturer: Structural Genomics Consortium
  Vector type: Bacterial Expression
Growth in bacteria
  Bacterial resistance: Kanamycin, 50 μg/mL
  Growth temperature: 37°C
  Growth strain: DH5alpha
  Copy number: High Copy
Gene/Insert
  Gene/Insert name: Dengue 2 portion of NS2B protease fused to NS3
  Species: Dengue 2
  Insert size (bp): 897
  GenBank ID: U87411.1
  Tag / fusion protein: His-Twin Strep-Tev (N terminal on insert)
  Cloning method: Ligation Independent Cloning
Terms and licenses: Academic/Nonprofit Terms; Industry Terms: Not Available to Industry
Depositor comments: Fusion of Dengue 2 NS2B and NS3 proteases
How to cite: DENV-2 strain Thailand/16681/84 NS2B-NS3 protease fusion with non cleavable linker was a gift from ASAP Discovery & Frank von Delft (Addgene plasmid # 228650 ; http://n2t.net/addgene:228650 ; RRID:Addgene_228650)
