[The description below was written by a language model from this plasmid's Addgene catalogue record and pLannotate feature annotations shown in this document.]
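Description:
DENV-2 strain Thailand/16681/84 NS2B-NS3 protease fusion with non cleavable linker is a bacterial expression plasmid built on pNIC-NHStIIT, a pET-like backbone from the Structural Genomics Consortium designed for ligation-independent cloning. It is selected with kanamycin through an aph(3')-Ia KanR gene and replicates from a ColE1/pMB1-type origin. The catalogue lists it as high copy, although the feature table also detects the pBR322-derived bom region and the rop gene, which normally moderates copy number. An f1 origin, remnants of a tetracycline resistance gene and a lacI cassette with its own promoter are also present as backbone elements.

The payload is an 897 bp insert encoding a portion of the Dengue virus serotype 2 NS2B cofactor fused to the NS3 protease domain through a linker that the protease cannot cleave, so the two parts remain a single polypeptide rather than separating by autoprocessing. NS3 serine protease activity depends on association with NS2B, which is why the two are joined. Expression is driven by a T7 promoter with an adjacent lac operator and a T7 gene 10 ribosome binding site, so it is repressed by LacI, IPTG-inducible in hosts supplying T7 RNA polymerase, and ended by the T7 terminator. The record specifies an N-terminal His, Twin-Strep and TEV site arrangement for affinity purification and tag removal. The automated annotation does not label these tags or NS2B, marking only the NS3 fragment (matched to a different DENV-2 strain). It also finds short His-tag and SET1 fragments downstream of the insert; whether these are translated is not stated. The stated use is producing the protease for biochemical assays.
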