Features (pLannotate 1.2.2; 19 found; start..end, strand, type, name):
     30..48      +  promoter       T7 promoter: promoter for bacteriophage T7 RNA polymerase
     49..73      +  protein_bind   lac operator: The lac repressor binds to the lac operator to inhibit transcription in E. coli. This inhibition can be relieved by adding lactose or isopropyl-β-D-thiogalactopyranoside (IPTG). lac repressor encoded by lacI
     88..110     +  RBS            RBS: efficient ribosome binding site from bacteriophage T7 gene 10 (Olins and Rangwala, 1989)
    454..1008    +  CDS            POLG_DEN2T (fragment): Experimental evidence at protein level: Swiss-Prot protein existence level 1. [Serine protease NS3]: Displays three enzymatic activities: serine protease, NTPase and RNA helicase. NS3 serine protease, in association with NS2B, performs its autocleavage and cleaves the polyprotein at dibasic sites in the cytoplasm: C-prM, NS2A-NS2B, NS2B- NS3, NS3-NS4A, NS4A-2K and NS4B-NS5. NS3 RNA helicase binds RNA and unwinds dsRNA in the 3' to 5' direction. From Dengue virus type 2 (strain Tonga/EKB194/1974) (DENV-2).
   1053..1070    +  CDS            9xHis (fragment): 9xHis affinity tag
   1080..1129    +  CDS            SET1 (fragment): solubility-enhancement tag derived from T7 phage gene 10B
   1137..1184    +  terminator     T7 terminator: transcription terminator for bacteriophage T7 RNA polymerase
   1221..1649    +  rep_origin     f1 ori (sequence partly withheld): f1 bacteriophage origin of replication; arrow indicates direction of (+) strand synthesis
   1702..1759    +  promoter       AmpR promoter (fragment): bla
   1768..2583    -  CDS            KanR: aminoglycoside phosphotransferase; aph(3')-Ia; confers resistance to kanamycin in bacteria or G418 (Geneticin®) in eukaryotes
   2705..3293    +  rep_origin     ori: high-copy-number ColE1/pMB1/pBR322/pUC origin of replication
   3479..3618    -  misc_feature   bom: basis of mobility region from pBR322
   3720..3911    -  CDS            rop: Rop protein, which maintains plasmids at low copy number; rop
   3928..4308    +  CDS            YPB1_ECOLX: Protein predicted: Swiss-Prot protein existence level 4. From Escherichia coli.
   4380..4671    -  CDS            TcR (fragment): tetracycline efflux protein; tet; confers resistance to tetracycline
   4686..4707    -  protein_bind   CAP binding site: CAP binding activates transcription in the presence of cAMP. E. coli catabolite activator protein
   4720..5802    -  CDS            lacI: lac repressor; lacI; The lac repressor binds to the lac operator to inhibit transcription in E. coli. This inhibition can be relieved by adding lactose or isopropyl-β-D-thiogalactopyranoside (IPTG).
   5803..5880    -  promoter       lacI promoter: lacI
   5888..8       -  CDS            TcR (fragment) (across the origin): tetracycline efflux protein; tet; confers resistance to tetracycline
>Addgene plasmid #228650 | DENV-2 strain Thailand/16681/84 NS2B-NS3 protease fusion with non cleavable linker | addgene full sequence | sequence record 461560 | Addgene NGS Result
AGAGGATCGAGATCTCGATCCCGCGAAATTAATACGACTCACTATAGGGGAATTGTGAGCGGATAACAAT
TCCCCTCTAGAAATAATTTTGTTTAACTTTAAGAAGGAGATATACATATGCACCATCATCATCATCATTC
TTCTGGTGCGAGCTGGAGTCACCCACAATTCGAGAAAGGTGGTGGCTCTGGTGGCGGTTCAGGCGGCTCC
GCCTGGTCCCATCCACAGTTTGAAAAGGGTTCTGGTGTAGATCTGGGTACCGAGAACCTGTACTTCCAAT
CCATGGCAGATTTGGAGCTGGAGCGCGCCGCGGACGTCAAATGGGAAGATCAAGCTGAGATTTCAGGTAG
CTCGCCAATACTTTCTATTACTATCTCTGAGGACGGTTCTATGTCCATTAAGAACGAGGAAGAGGAACAA
ACGCTCGGCGGTGGTGGTAGTGGCGGTGGTGGTGCGGGTGTTTTGTGGGATGTACCGTCTCCACCACCCA
TGGGGAAAGCTGAGTTAGAGGATGGAGCCTATCGCATCAAGCAGAAGGGAATACTGGGCTACTCACAAAT
CGGGGCCGGGGTATATAAAGAGGGCACTTTCCACACAATGTGGCACGTGACACGCGGTGCCGTCCTTATG
CACAAAGGGAAGCGCATCGAACCTTCTTGGGCGGATGTGAAGAAGGACCTCATCTCTTACGGTGGCGGTT
GGAAGTTGGAAGGTGAATGGAAAGAGGGCGAGGAAGTGCAGGTCCTTGCCCTGGAGCCCGGTAAGAATCC
GCGCGCAGTACAGACGAAACCCGGCCTGTTCAAGACTAACGCCGGCACTATCGGCGCCGTGTCATTAGAC
TTCTCGCCCGGTACTTCGGGATCTCCGATCATAGATAAGAAGGGTAAGGTTGTCGGGTTGTACGGTAACG
GTGTCGTAACACGCAGCGGGGCGTACGTGAGTGCAATAGCCCAGACGGAGAAGAGCATCGAAGACAACCC
AGAGATCGAAGATGACATATTCCGTAAGTAATGACTCGAGCACCCGTCGACAAGCTTGCGGCCGCACTCG
AGCACCACCACCACCACCACTGAGATCCGGCTGCTAACAAAGCCCGAAAGGAAGCTGAGTTGGCTGCTGC
CACCGCTGAGCAATAACTAGCATAACCCCTTGGGGCCTCTAAACGGGTCTTGAGGGGTTTTTTGCTGAAA
GGAGGAACTATATCCGGATTGGCGAATGGG
[124 nt withheld, positions 1221-1344]
C
[91 nt withheld, positions 1346-1436]
A
[49 nt withheld, positions 1438-1486]
CCTTTGACGTTGGAGTCCACGTTCTTT
[37 nt withheld, positions 1514-1550]
ACCCTATCTCGGTCTATTCTTTTGATTTATAAGGGATTTTGCCGATTTCGGCCTATTGGTTAAAAAATGA
GCTGATTTAACAAAAATTTAACGCGAATTTTAACAAAATATTAACGCTTACAATTTAGGTGGCACTTTTC
GGGGAAATGTGCGCGGAACCCCTATTTGTTTATTTTTCTAAATACATTCAAATATGTATCCGCTCATGAA
TTAATTCTTAGAAAAACTCATCGAGCATCAAATGAAACTGCAATTTATTCATATCAGGATTATCAATACC
ATATTTTTGAAAAAGCCGTTTCTGTAATGAAGGAGAAAACTCACCGAGGCAGTTCCATAGGATGGCAAGA
TCCTGGTATCGGTCTGCTATTCCGACTCGTCCAACATCAATACAACCTATTAATTTCCCCTCGTCAAAAA
TAAGGTTATCAAGTGAGAAATCACCATGAGTGACGACTGAATCCGGTGAGAATGGCAAAAGTTTATGCAT
TTCTTTCCAGACTTGTTCAACAGGCCAGCCATTACGCTCGTCATCAAAATCACTCGCATCAACCAAACCG
TTATTCATTCGTGATTGCGCCTGAGCGAGACGAAATACGCGATCGCTGTTAAAAGGACAATTACAAACAG
GAATCGAATGCAACCGGCGCAGGAACACTGCCAGCGCATCAACAATATTTTCACCTGAATCAGGATATTC
TTCTAATACCTGGAATGCTGTTTTCCCGGGGATCGCAGTGGTGAGTAACCATGCATCATCAGGAGTACGG
ATAAAATGCTTGATGGTCGGAAGAGGCATAAATTCCGTCAGCCAGTTTAGTCTGACCATCTCATCTGTAA
CATCATTGGCAACGCTACCTTTGCCATGTTTCAGAAACAACTCTGGCGCATCGGGCTTCCCATACAATCG
ATAGATTGTCGCACCTGATTGCCCGACATTATCGCGAGCCCATTTATACCCATATAAATCAGCATCCATG
TTGGAATTTAATCGCGGCCTAGAGCAAGACGTTTCCCGTTGAATATGGCTCATAACACCCCTTGTATTAC
TGTTTATGTAAGCAGACAGTTTTATTGTTCATGACCAAAATCCCTTAACGTGAGTTTTCGTTCCACTGAG
CGTCAGACCCCGTAGAAAAGATCAAAGGATCTTCTTGAGATCCTTTTTTTCTGCGCGTAATCTGCTGCTT
GCAAACAAAAAAACCACCGCTACCAGCGGTGGTTTGTTTGCCGGATCAAGAGCTACCAACTCTTTTTCCG
AAGGTAACTGGCTTCAGCAGAGCGCAGATACCAAATACTGTCCTTCTAGTGTAGCCGTAGTTAGGCCACC
ACTTCAAGAACTCTGTAGCACCGCCTACATACCTCGCTCTGCTAATCCTGTTACCAGTGGCTGCTGCCAG
TGGCGATAAGTCGTGTCTTACCGGGTTGGACTCAAGACGATAGTTACCGGATAAGGCGCAGCGGTCGGGC
TGAACGGGGGGTTCGTGCACACAGCCCAGCTTGGAGCGAACGACCTACACCGAACTGAGATACCTACAGC
GTGAGCTATGAGAAAGCGCCACGCTTCCCGAAGGGAGAAAGGCGGACAGGTATCCGGTAAGCGGCAGGGT
CGGAACAGGAGAGCGCACGAGGGAGCTTCCAGGGGGAAACGCCTGGTATCTTTATAGTCCTGTCGGGTTT
CGCCACCTCTGACTTGAGCGTCGATTTTTGTGATGCTCGTCAGGGGGGCGGAGCCTATGGAAAAACGCCA
GCAACGCGGCCTTTTTACGGTTCCTGGCCTTTTGCTGGCCTTTTGCTCACATGTTCTTTCCTGCGTTATC
CCCTGATTCTGTGGATAACCGTATTACCGCCTTTGAGTGAGCTGATACCGCTCGCCGCAGCCGAACGACC
GAGCGCAGCGAGTCAGTGAGCGAGGAAGCGGAAGAGCGCCTGATGCGGTATTTTCTCCTTACGCATCTGT
GCGGTATTTCACACCGCAATGGTGCACTCTCAGTACAATCTGCTCTGATGCCGCATAGTTAAGCCAGTAT
ACACTCCGCTATCGCTACGTGACTGGGTCATGGCTGCGCCCCGACACCCGCCAACACCCGCTGACGCGCC
CTGACGGGCTTGTCTGCTCCCGGCATCCGCTTACAGACAAGCTGTGACCGTCTCCGGGAGCTGCATGTGT
CAGAGGTTTTCACCGTCATCACCGAAACGCGCGAGGCAGCTGCGGTAAAGCTCATCAGCGTGGTCGTGAA
GCGATTCACAGATGTCTGCCTGTTCATCCGCGTCCAGCTCGTTGAGTTTCTCCAGAAGCGTTAATGTCTG
GCTTCTGATAAAGCGGGCCATGTTAAGGGCGGTTTTTTCCTGTTTGGTCACTGATGCCTCCGTGTAAGGG
GGATTTCTGTTCATGGGGGTAATGATACCGATGAAACGAGAGAGGATGCTCACGATACGGGTTACTGATG
ATGAACATGCCCGGTTACTGGAACGTTGTGAGGGTAAACAACTGGCGGTATGGATGCGGCGGGACCAGAG
AAAAATCACTCAGGGTCAATGCCAGCGCTTCGTTAATACAGATGTAGGTGTTCCACAGGGTAGCCAGCAG
CATCCTGCGATGCAGATCCGGAACATAATGGTGCAGGGCGCTGACTTCCGCGTTTCCAGACTTTACGAAA
CACGGAAACCGAAGACCATTCATGTTGTTGCTCAGGTCGCAGACGTTTTGCAGCAGCAGTCGCTTCACGT
TCGCTCGCGTATCGGTGATTCATTCTGCTAACCAGTAAGGCAACCCCGCCAGCCTAGCCGGGTCCTCAAC
GACAGGAGCACGATCATGCGCACCCGTGGGGCCGCCATGCCGGCGATAATGGCCTGCTTCTCGCCGAAAC
GTTTGGTGGCGGGACCAGTGACGAAGGCTTGAGCGAGGGCGTGCAAGATTCCGAATACCGCAAGCGACAG
GCCGATCATCGTCGCGCTCCAGCGAAAGTGGTCCTCGCCGAAAATGACCCAGAGCGCTGCCGGCACCTGT
CCTACGAGTTGCATGATAAAGAAGACAGTCATAAGTGCGGCGACGATAGTCATGCCCCGCGCCCACCGGA
AGGAGCTGACTGGGTTGAAGGCTCTCAAGGGCATCGGTCGAGATCCCGGTGCCTAATGAGTGAGCTAACT
TACATTAATTGCGTTGCGCTCACTGCCCGCTTTCCAGTCGGGAAACCTGTCGTGCCAGCTGCATTAATGA
ATCGGCCAACGCGCGGGGAGAGGCGGTTTGCGTATTGGGCGCCAGGGTGGTTTTTCTTTTCACCAGTGAG
ACGGGCAACAGCTGATTGCCCTTCACCGCCTGGCCCTGAGAGAGTTGCAGCAAGCGGTCCACGCTGGTTT
GCCCCAGCAGGCGAAAATCCTGTTTGATGGTGGTTAACGGCGGGATATAACATGAGCTGTCTTCGGTATC
GTCGTATCCCACTACCGAGATATCCGCACCAACGCGCAGCCCGGACTCGGTAATGGCGCGCATTGCGCCC
AGCGCCATCTGATCGTTGGCAACCAGCATCGCAGTGGGAACGATGCCCTCATTCAGCATTTGCATGGTTT
GTTGAAAACCGGACATGGCACTCCAGTCGCCTTCCCGTTCCGCTATCGGCTGAATTTGATTGCGAGTGAG
ATATTTATGCCAGCCAGCCAGACGCAGACGCGCCGAGACAGAACTTAATGGGCCCGCTAACAGCGCGATT
TGCTGGTGACCCAATGCGACCAGATGCTCCACGCCCAGTCGCGTACCGTCTTCATGGGAGAAAATAATAC
TGTTGATGGGTGTCTGGTCAGAGACATCAAGAAATAACGCCGGAACATTAGTGCAGGCAGCTTCCACAGC
AATGGCATCCTGGTCATCCAGCGGATAGTTAATGATCAGCCCACTGACGCGTTGCGCGAGAAGATTGTGC
ACCGCCGCTTTACAGGCTTCGACGCCGCTTCGTTCTACCATCGACACCACCACGCTGGCACCCAGTTGAT
CGGCGCGAGATTTAATCGCCGCGACAATTTGCGACGGCGCGTGCAGGGCCAGACTGGAGGTGGCAACGCC
AATCAGCAACGACTGTTTGCCCGCCAGTTGTTGTGCCACGCGGTTGGGAATGTAATTCAGCTCCGCCATC
GCCGCTTCCACTTTTTCCCGCGTTTTCGCAGAAACGTGGCTGGCCTGGTTCACCACGCGGGAAACGGTCT
GATAAGAGACACCGGCATACTCTGCGACATCGTATAACGTTACTGGTTTCACATTCACCACCCTGAATTG
ACTCTCTTCCGGGCGCTATCATGCCATACCGCGAAAGGTTTTGCGCCATTCGATGGTGTCCGGGATCTCG
ACGCTCTCCCTTATGCGACTCCTGCATTAGGAAGCAGCCCAGTAGTAGGTTGAGGCCGTTGAGCACCGCC
GCCGCAAGGAATGGTGCATGCAAGGAGATGGCGCCCAACAGTCCCCCGGCCACGGGGCCTGCCACCATAC
CCACGCCGAAACAAGCGCTCATGAGCCCGAAGTGGCGAGCCCGATCTTCCCCATCGGTGATGTCGGCGAT
ATAGGCGCCAGCAACCGCACCTGTGGCGCCGGTGATGCCGGCCACGATGCGTCCGGCGT
