>Addgene plasmid #228650 | DENV-2 strain Thailand/16681/84 NS2B-NS3 protease fusion with non cleavable linker | depositor partial sequence | sequence record 449311 | Coding region for expression
ATGCACCATCATCATCATCATTCTTCTGGTGCGAGCTGGAGTCACCCACAATTCGAGAAAGGTGGTGGCT
CTGGTGGCGGTTCAGGCGGCTCCGCCTGGTCCCATCCACAGTTTGAAAAGGGTTCTGGTGTAGATCTGGG
TACCGAGAACCTGTACTTCCAATCCATGGCAGATTTGGAGCTGGAGCGCGCCGCGGACGTCAAATGGGAA
GATCAAGCTGAGATTTCAGGTAGCTCGCCAATACTTTCTATTACTATCTCTGAGGACGGTTCTATGTCCA
TTAAGAACGAGGAAGAGGAACAAACGCTCGGCGGTGGTGGTAGTGGCGGTGGTGGTGCGGGTGTTTTGTG
GGATGTACCGTCTCCACCACCCATGGGGAAAGCTGAGTTAGAGGATGGAGCCTATCGCATCAAGCAGAAG
GGAATACTGGGCTACTCACAAATCGGGGCCGGGGTATATAAAGAGGGCACTTTCCACACAATGTGGCACG
TGACACGCGGTGCCGTCCTTATGCACAAAGGGAAGCGCATCGAACCTTCTTGGGCGGATGTGAAGAAGGA
CCTCATCTCTTACGGTGGCGGTTGGAAGTTGGAAGGTGAATGGAAAGAGGGCGAGGAAGTGCAGGTCCTT
GCCCTGGAGCCCGGTAAGAATCCGCGCGCAGTACAGACGAAACCCGGCCTGTTCAAGACTAACGCCGGCA
CTATCGGCGCCGTGTCATTAGACTTCTCGCCCGGTACTTCGGGATCTCCGATCATAGATAAGAAGGGTAA
GGTTGTCGGGTTGTACGGTAACGGTGTCGTAACACGCAGCGGGGCGTACGTGAGTGCAATAGCCCAGACG
GAGAAGAGCATCGAAGACAACCCAGAGATCGAAGATGACATATTCCGTAAGTAATGA
